>Addgene plasmid #134363 | pcDNA3.1.Gα12-LgB115 | addgene full sequence | sequence record 306384 | Addgene NGS Result
GACGGATCGGGAGATCTCCCGATCCCCTATGGTGCACTCTCAGTACAATCTGCTCTGATGCCGCATAGTT
AAGCCAGTATCTGCTCCCTGCTTGTGTGTTGGAGGTCGCTGAGTAGTGCGCGAGCAAAATTTAAGCTACA
ACAAGGCAAGGCTTGACCGACAATTGCATGAAGAATCTGCTTAGGGTTAGGCGTTTTGCGCTGCTTCGCG
ATGTACGGGCCAGATATACGCGTTGACATTGATTATTGACTAGTTATTAATAGTAATCAATTACGGGGTC
ATTAGTTCATAGCCCATATATGGAGTTCCGCGTTACATAACTTACGGTAAATGGCCCGCCTGGCTGACCG
CCCAACGACCCCCGCCCATTGACGTCAATAATGACGTATGTTCCCATAGTAACGCCAATAGGGACTTTCC
ATTGACGTCAATGGGTGGAGTATTTACGGTAAACTGCCCACTTGGCAGTACATCAAGTGTATCATATGCC
AAGTACGCCCCCTATTGACGTCAATGACGGTAAATGGCCCGCCTGGCATTATGCCCAGTACATGACCTTA
TGGGACTTTCCTACTTGGCAGTACATCTACGTATTAGTCATCGCTATTACCATGGTGATGCGGTTTTGGC
AGTACATCAATGGGCGTGGATAGCGGTTTGACTCACGGGGATTTCCAAGTCTCCACCCCATTGACGTCAA
TGGGAGTTTGTTTTGGCACCAAAATCAACGGGACTTTCCAAAATGTCGTAACAACTCCGCCCCATTGACG
CAAATGGGCGGTAGGCGTGTACGGTGGGAGGTCTATATAAGCAGAGCTCTCTGGCTAACTAGAGAACCCA
CTGCTTACTGGCTTATCGAAATTAATACGACTCACTATAGGGAGACCCAAGCTGGCTAGCACCATGTACC
CATACGATGTTCCAGATTACGCTTCCGGGGTGGTGCGGACCCTCAGCCGCTGCCTGCTGCCGGCCGAGGC
CGGCGGGGCCCGCGAGCGCAGGGCGGGCAGCGGCGCGCGCGACGCGGAGCGCGAGGCCCGGAGGCGTAGC
CGCGACATCGACGCGCTGCTGGCCCGCGAGCGGCGCGCGGTCCGGCGCCTGGTGAAGATCCTGCTGCTGG
GCGCGGGCGAGAGCGGCAAGTCCACGTTCCTCAAGCAGATGCGCATCATCCACGGCCGCGAGTTCGACCA
GAAGGCGCTGCTGGAGTTCCGCGACACCATCTTCGACAACATCCTCAAGGGCTCAAGGGTTCTTGTTGAT
GCACGAGATAAGCTTGGATCCAGCGGAGGCGGAGGAAGCGTCTTCACACTCGAAGATTTCGTTGGGGACT
GGGAACAGACAGCCGCCTACAACCTGGACCAAGTCCTTGAACAGGGAGGTGTGTCCAGTTTGCTGCAGAA
TCTCGCCGTGTCCGTAACTCCGATCCAAAGGATTGTCCGGAGCGGTGAAAATGCCCTGAAGATCGACATC
CATGTCATCATCCCGTATGAAGGTCTGAGCGCCGACCAAATGGCCCAGATCGAAGAGGTGTTTAAGGTGG
TGTACCCTGTGGATGATCATCACTTTAAGGTGATCCTGCCCTATGGCACACTGGTAATCGACGGGGTTAC
GCCGAACATGCTGAACTATTTCGGACGGCCGTATGAAGGCATCGCCGTGTTCGACGGCAAAAAGATCACT
GTAACAGGGACCCTGTGGAACGGCAACAAAATTATCGACGAGCGCCTGATCACCCCCGACGGCTCCATGC
TGTTCCGAGTAACCATCAACAGTAGCGGAGGCGGAGGAAGCCCGCGGGGCATTCCTTGGCAGTATTCTGA
AAATGAGAAGCATGGGATGTTCCTGATGGCCTTCGAGAACAAGGCGGGGCTGCCTGTGGAGCCGGCCACC
TTCCAGCTGTACGTCCCGGCCCTGAGCGCACTCTGGAGGGATTCTGGCATCAGGGAGGCTTTCAGCCGGA
GAAGCGAGTTTCAGCTGGGGGAGTCGGTGAAGTACTTCCTGGACAACTTGGACCGGATCGGCCAGCTGAA
TTACTTTCCTAGTAAGCAAGATATCCTGCTGGCTAGGAAAGCCACCAAGGGAATTGTGGAGCATGACTTC
GTTATTAAGAAGATCCCCTTTAAGATGGTGGATGTGGGCGGCCAGCGGTCCCAGCGCCAGAAGTGGTTCC
AGTGCTTCGACGGGATCACGTCCATCCTGTTCATGGTCTCCTCCAGCGAGTACGACCAGGTCCTCATGGA
GGACAGGCGCACCAACCGGCTGGTGGAGTCCATGAACATCTTCGAGACCATCGTCAACAACAAGCTCTTC
TTCAACGTCTCCATCATTCTCTTCCTCAACAAGATGGACCTCCTGGTGGAGAAGGTGAAGACCGTGAGCA
TCAAGAAGCACTTCCCGGACTTCAGGGGCGACCCGCACAGGCTGGAGGACGTCCAGCGCTACCTGGTCCA
GTGCTTCGACAGGAAGAGACGGAACCGCAGCAAGCCACTCTTCCACCACTTCACCACCGCCATCGACACC
GAGAACGTCCGCTTCGTGTTCCATGCTGTGAAAGACACCATCCTGCAGGAGAACCTGAAGGACATCATGC
TGCAGTGAGAATTCCTCGAGTCTAGAGGGCCCGTTTAAACCCGCTGATCAGCCTCGACTGTGCCTTCTAG
TTGCCAGCCATCTGTTGTTTGCCCCTCCCCCGTGCCTTCCTTGACCCTGGAAGGTGCCACTCCCACTGTC
CTTTCCTAATAAAATGAGGAAATTGCATCGCATTGTCTGAGTAGGTGTCATTCTATTCTGGGGGGTGGGG
TGGGGCAGGACAGCAAGGGGGAGGATTGGGAAGACAATAGCAGGCATGCTGGGGATGCGGTGGGCTCTAT
GGCTTCTGAGGCGGAAAGAACCAGCTGGGGCTCTAGGGGGTATCCCC
[124 nt withheld, positions 2918-3041]
C
[91 nt withheld, positions 3043-3133]
A
[49 nt withheld, positions 3135-3183]
CCTTTGACGTTGGAGTCCACGTTCTTT
[37 nt withheld, positions 3211-3247]
ACCCTATCTCGGTCTATTCTTTTGATTTATAAGGGATTTTGCCGATTTCGGCCTATTGGTTAAAAAATGA
GCTGATTTAACAAAAATTTAACGCGAATTAATTCTGTGGAATGTGTGTCAGTTAGGGTGTGGAAAGTCCC
CAGGCTCCCCAGCAGGCAGAAGTATGCAAAGCATGCATCTCAATTAGTCAGCAACCAGGTGTGGAAAGTC
CCCAGGCTCCCCAGCAGGCAGAAGTATGCAAAGCATGCATCTCAATTAGTCAGCAACCATAGTCCCGCCC
CTAACTCCGCCCATCCCGCCCCTAACTCCGCCCAGTTCCGCCCATTCTCCGCCCCATGGCTGACTAATTT
TTTTTATTTATGCAGAGGCCGAGGCCGCCTCTGCCTCTGAGCTATTCCAGAAGTAGTGAGGAGGCTTTTT
TGGAGGCCTAGGCTTTTGCAAAAAGCTCCCGGGAGCTTGTATATCCATTTTCGGATCTGATCAAGAGACA
GGATGAGGATCGTTTCGCATGATTGAACAAGATGGATTGCACGCAGGTTCTCCGGCCGCTTGGGTGGAGA
GGCTATTCGGCTATGACTGGGCACAACAGACAATCGGCTGCTCTGATGCCGCCGTGTTCCGGCTGTCAGC
GCAGGGGCGCCCGGTTCTTTTTGTCAAGACCGACCTGTCCGGTGCCCTGAATGAACTGCAGGACGAGGCA
GCGCGGCTATCGTGGCTGGCCACGACGGGCGTTCCTTGCGCAGCTGTGCTCGACGTTGTCACTGAAGCGG
GAAGGGACTGGCTGCTATTGGGCGAAGTGCCGGGGCAGGATCTCCTGTCATCTCACCTTGCTCCTGCCGA
GAAAGTATCCATCATGGCTGATGCAATGCGGCGGCTGCATACGCTTGATCCGGCTACCTGCCCATTCGAC
CACCAAGCGAAACATCGCATCGAGCGAGCACGTACTCGGATGGAAGCCGGTCTTGTCGATCAGGATGATC
TGGACGAAGAGCATCAGGGGCTCGCGCCAGCCGAACTGTTCGCCAGGCTCAAGGCGCGCATGCCCGACGG
CGAGGATCTCGTCGTGACCCATGGCGATGCCTGCTTGCCGAATATCATGGTGGAAAATGGCCGCTTTTCT
GGATTCATCGACTGTGGCCGGCTGGGTGTGGCGGACCGCTATCAGGACATAGCGTTGGCTACCCGTGATA
TTGCTGAAGAGCTTGGCGGCGAATGGGCTGACCGCTTCCTCGTGCTTTACGGTATCGCCGCTCCCGATTC
GCAGCGCATCGCCTTCTATCGCCTTCTTGACGAGTTCTTCTGAGCGGGACTCTGGGGTTCGAAATGACCG
ACCAAGCGACGCCCAACCTGCCATCACGAGATTTCGATTCCACCGCCGCCTTCTATGAAAGGTTGGGCTT
CGGAATCGTTTTCCGGGACGCCGGCTGGATGATCCTCCAGCGCGGGGATCTCATGCTGGAGTTCTTCGCC
CACCCCAACTTGTTTATTGCAGCTTATAATGGTTACAAATAAAGCAATAGCATCACAAATTTCACAAATA
AAGCATTTTTTTCACTGCATTCTAGTTGTGGTTTGTCCAAACTCATCAATGTATCTTATCATGTCTGTAT
ACCGTCGACCTCTAGCTAGAGCTTGGCGTAATCATGGTCATAGCTGTTTCCTGTGTGAAATTGTTATCCG
CTCACAATTCCACACAACATACGAGCCGGAAGCATAAAGTGTAAAGCCTGGGGTGCCTAATGAGTGAGCT
AACTCACATTAATTGCGTTGCGCTCACTGCCCGCTTTCCAGTCGGGAAACCTGTCGTGCCAGCTGCATTA
ATGAATCGGCCAACGCGCGGGGAGAGGCGGTTTGCGTATTGGGCGCTCTTCCGCTTCCTCGCTCACTGAC
TCGCTGCGCTCGGTCGTTCGGCTGCGGCGAGCGGTATCAGCTCACTCAAAGGCGGTAATACGGTTATCCA
CAGAATCAGGGGATAACGCAGGAAAGAACATGTGAGCAAAAGGCCAGCAAAAGGCCAGGAACCGTAAAAA
GGCCGCGTTGCTGGCGTTTTTCCATAGGCTCCGCCCCCCTGACGAGCATCACAAAAATCGACGCTCAAGT
CAGAGGTGGCGAAACCCGACAGGACTATAAAGATACCAGGCGTTTCCCCCTGGAAGCTCCCTCGTGCGCT
CTCCTGTTCCGACCCTGCCGCTTACCGGATACCTGTCCGCCTTTCTCCCTTCGGGAAGCGTGGCGCTTTC
TCATAGCTCACGCTGTAGGTATCTCAGTTCGGTGTAGGTCGTTCGCTCCAAGCTGGGCTGTGTGCACGAA
CCCCCCGTTCAGCCCGACCGCTGCGCCTTATCCGGTAACTATCGTCTTGAGTCCAACCCGGTAAGACACG
ACTTATCGCCACTGGCAGCAGCCACTGGTAACAGGATTAGCAGAGCGAGGTATGTAGGCGGTGCTACAGA
GTTCTTGAAGTGGTGGCCTAACTACGGCTACACTAGAAGAACAGTATTTGGTATCTGCGCTCTGCTGAAG
CCAGTTACCTTCGGAAAAAGAGTTGGTAGCTCTTGATCCGGCAAACAAACCACCGCTGGTAGCGGTGGTT
TTTTTGTTTGCAAGCAGCAGATTACGCGCAGAAAAAAAGGATCTCAAGAAGATCCTTTGATCTTTTCTAC
GGGGTCTGACGCTCAGTGGAACGAAAACTCACGTTAAGGGATTTTGGTCATGAGATTATCAAAAAGGATC
TTCACCTAGATCCTTTTAAATTAAAAATGAAGTTTTAAATCAATCTAAAGTATATATGAGTAAACTTGGT
CTGACAGTTACCAATGCTTAATCAGTGAGGCACCTATCTCAGCGATCTGTCTATTTCGTTCATCCATAGT
TGCCTGACTCCCCGTCGTGTAGATAACTACGATACGGGAGGGCTTACCATCTGGCCCCAGTGCTGCAATG
ATACCGCGAGACCCACGCTCACCGGCTCCAGATTTATCAGCAATAAACCAGCCAGCCGGAAGGGCCGAGC
GCAGAAGTGGTCCTGCAACTTTATCCGCCTCCATCCAGTCTATTAATTGTTGCCGGGAAGCTAGAGTAAG
TAGTTCGCCAGTTAATAGTTTGCGCAACGTTGTTGCCATTGCTACAGGCATCGTGGTGTCACGCTCGTCG
TTTGGTATGGCTTCATTCAGCTCCGGTTCCCAACGATCAAGGCGAGTTACATGATCCCCCATGTTGTGCA
AAAAAGCGGTTAGCTCCTTCGGTCCTCCGATCGTTGTCAGAAGTAAGTTGGCCGCAGTGTTATCACTCAT
GGTTATGGCAGCACTGCATAATTCTCTTACTGTCATGCCATCCGTAAGATGCTTTTCTGTGACTGGTGAG
TACTCAACCAAGTCATTCTGAGAATAGTGTATGCGGCGACCGAGTTGCTCTTGCCCGGCGTCAATACGGG
ATAATACCGCGCCACATAGCAGAACTTTAAAAGTGCTCATCATTGGAAAACGTTCTTCGGGGCGAAAACT
CTCAAGGATCTTACCGCTGTTGAGATCCAGTTCGATGTAACCCACTCGTGCACCCAACTGATCTTCAGCA
TCTTTTACTTTCACCAGCGTTTCTGGGTGAGCAAAAACAGGAAGGCAAAATGCCGCAAAAAAGGGAATAA
GGGCGACACGGAAATGTTGAATACTCATACTCTTCCTTTTTCAATATTATTGAAGCATTTATCAGGGTTA
TTGTCTCATGAGCGGATACATATTTGAATGTATTTAGAAAAATAAACAAATAGGGGTTCCGCGCACATTT
CCCCGAAAAGTGCCACCTGACGTC
Features (pLannotate 1.2.2; 23 found; start..end, strand, type, name):
     28..80      -  misc_feature   bom (fragment): basis of mobility region from pBR322
    235..614     +  enhancer       CMV enhancer: human cytomegalovirus immediate early enhancer
    615..818     +  promoter       CMV promoter: human cytomegalovirus (CMV) immediate early promoter
    814..847     +  LTR            5' LTR (truncated) (fragment): truncated 5' long terminal repeat (LTR) from HIV-1
    863..881     +  promoter       T7 promoter: promoter for bacteriophage T7 RNA polymerase
    907..934     +  CDS            3xHA (fragment): three tandem HA epitope tags
   1027..1239    +  CDS            GNAI1 (fragment): GNAI1_BOVIN - Experimental evidence at protein level: Swiss-Prot protein existence level 1. Guanine nucleotide-binding proteins (G proteins) function as transducers downstream of G protein-coupled receptors (GPCRs) in numerous signaling cascades. The alpha chain contains the guanine nucleotide binding site and alternates between an active, GTP-bound state and an inactive, GDP-bound state. Signaling by an activated GPCR promotes GDP release and GTP binding. The alpha subunit has a low GTPase activity that converts bound GTP to GDP, thereby terminating the signal. Both GDP release and GTP hydrol
   1300..1770    +  CDS            Nluc (fragment): NanoLuc® luciferase human codon-optimized
   1921..2583    +  CDS            GNAI1 (fragment): GNAI1_BOVIN - Experimental evidence at protein level: Swiss-Prot protein existence level 1. Guanine nucleotide-binding proteins (G proteins) function as transducers downstream of G protein-coupled receptors (GPCRs) in numerous signaling cascades. The alpha chain contains the guanine nucleotide binding site and alternates between an active, GTP-bound state and an inactive, GDP-bound state. Signaling by an activated GPCR promotes GDP release and GTP binding. The alpha subunit has a low GTPase activity that converts bound GTP to GDP, thereby terminating the signal. Both GDP release and GTP hydrol
   2648..2872    +  polyA_signal   bGH poly(A) signal: bovine growth hormone polyadenylation signal
   2876..2897    +  promoter       SV40 promoter (fragment): SV40 enhancer and early promoter
   2918..3346    +  rep_origin     f1 ori (sequence partly withheld): f1 bacteriophage origin of replication; arrow indicates direction of (+) strand synthesis
   3360..3689    +  promoter       SV40 promoter: SV40 enhancer and early promoter
   3756..4547    +  CDS            neo: KKA2_KLEPN - Also known as kan, nptII. Experimental evidence at protein level: Swiss-Prot protein existence level 1. Resistance to kanamycin, neomycin, paromomycin, ribostamycin, butirosin and gentamicin B. From Klebsiella pneumoniae.
   4571..4729    +  CDS            ble (fragment): BLE_KLEPN - Experimental evidence at protein level: Swiss-Prot protein existence level 1. Binding protein with a strong affinity to the bleomycin family of antibiotics. Binds to CL990; an antimitotic-antibiotic compound. From Klebsiella pneumoniae.
   4724..4845    +  polyA_signal   SV40 poly(A) signal: SV40 polyadenylation signal
   4918..4934    -  protein_bind   lac operator: The lac repressor binds to the lac operator to inhibit transcription in E. coli. This inhibition can be relieved by adding lactose or isopropyl-β-D-thiogalactopyranoside (IPTG). lac repressor encoded by lacI
   4942..4972    -  promoter       lac promoter: promoter for the E. coli lac operon
   4987..5008    -  protein_bind   CAP binding site: CAP binding activates transcription in the presence of cAMP. E. coli catabolite activator protein
   5021..5113    -  CDS            lacI (fragment): lac repressor; lacI; The lac repressor binds to the lac operator to inhibit transcription in E. coli. This inhibition can be relieved by adding lactose or isopropyl-β-D-thiogalactopyranoside (IPTG).
   5296..5884    -  rep_origin     ori: high-copy-number ColE1/pMB1/pBR322/pUC origin of replication
   6055..6915    -  CDS            AmpR: β-lactamase; bla; confers resistance to ampicillin, carbenicillin, and related antibiotics
   6916..7020    -  promoter       AmpR promoter: bla
