[The description below was written by a language model from this plasmid's Addgene catalogue record and pLannotate feature annotations shown in this document.]
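Description:
pcDNA3.1.Gα12-LgB115 is a roughly 7 kb mammalian expression plasmid built on the pcDNA3.1 backbone. It is propagated in E. coli through a high-copy ColE1/pUC-type origin with ampicillin selection (AmpR under its own bla promoter), and it also carries an f1 origin for single-stranded DNA production. For selection in mammalian cells, an SV40 early promoter drives a neomycin phosphotransferase gene followed by an SV40 polyadenylation signal, conferring G418 resistance.

The payload, cloned between NheI and EcoRI, is human Gα12 (GNA12) carrying an N-terminal HA epitope and an internal insertion of LgBiT, the large fragment of NanoLuc luciferase, placed between residues 115 and 116 of the G protein. The feature table reflects this layout: a short HA match, then two G-alpha segments flanking a partial NanoLuc coding region. The automated annotation labels those flanking segments as GNAI1 fragments, which most likely reflects homology among Gα subunits rather than the actual identity of the insert. The catalogue lists T7 as the promoter, and a T7 promoter does sit just upstream of the insert, useful for in vitro transcription and as a sequencing primer site. In mammalian cells, however, expression would be driven by the annotated CMV immediate-early enhancer and promoter, with the bovine growth hormone polyadenylation signal terminating the transcript. Small annotated fragments such as an HIV-1 LTR piece, ble and lacI appear to be backbone remnants or incidental matches.

The construct is intended for a NanoLuc complementation assay. LgBiT alone is essentially inactive, but luminescence is reconstituted when it is brought close to a partner carrying the complementary small fragment. According to the associated publication, this approach is used to profile interactions between individual GPCRs and G proteins in a dynamic, screening-compatible format.
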