Addgene plasmid #134363: pcDNA3.1.Gα12-LgB115
Purpose: Nanoluc complementation assay. Expression of Gα12 protein fused with the LgBiT(LgB)of the nanoluciferase inserted between residues 115 and 116 of Gα12.Addition of the HA epitope at N terminus of Gα12.
Depositing lab: Julien Hanson. Depositing organization: Universite de Liege. Publication: A dynamic and screening-compatible nanoluciferase-based complementation assay enables profiling of individual GPCR-G protein interactions. Laschet C, Dupuis N, Hanson J. J Biol Chem. 2019 Mar 15;294(11):4079-4090. doi: 10.1074/jbc.RA118.006231. Epub 2018 Dec 28. PubMed 30593506.
Backbone
  Vector backbone: pcDNA3.1
  Backbone size w/o insert (bp): 5400
  Total vector size (bp): 7048
  Vector type: Mammalian Expression, Bacterial Expression
  Selectable markers: Neomycin (select with G418)
Growth in bacteria
  Bacterial resistance: Ampicillin, 100 μg/mL
  Growth temperature: 37°C
  Growth strain: DH5alpha
  Copy number: High Copy
Gene/Insert
  Gene/Insert name: Gα12-LgB115
  Species: H. sapiens (human)
  Insert size (bp): 1695
  Entrez Gene: GNA12 (a.k.a. HG1M1, NNX3, RMP, gep)
  Promoter: T7
  Tag / fusion protein: HA (N terminal on insert)
  Cloning method: Restriction Enzyme; 5′ cloning site NheI (not destroyed); 3′ cloning site EcoRI (not destroyed)
  Sequencing primers: 5′ TAATACGACTCACTATAGGG; 3′ TTCCCAATCCTCCCCCTTG
Terms and licenses: Academic/Nonprofit Terms; Industry Terms: Not Available to Industry
How to cite: pcDNA3.1.Gα12-LgB115 was a gift from Julien Hanson (Addgene plasmid # 134363 ; http://n2t.net/addgene:134363 ; RRID:Addgene_134363)
